Addgene plasmid #57188: PA-mCherry1-MAP4-N-10
Purpose: Localization: Microtubule Associated Protein, Excitation: 400 / 504, Emission: 515 / 517
Depositing lab: Michael Davidson. Depositing organization: Florida State University, Tallahassee.
Backbone
  Vector backbone: PA-mCherry1-N1
  Backbone size w/o insert (bp): 4750
  Vector type: Mammalian Expression
  Selectable markers: Neomycin (select with G418)
Growth in bacteria
  Bacterial resistance: Kanamycin, 50 μg/mL
  Growth temperature: 37°C
  Growth strain: DH5alpha
  Copy number: High Copy
Gene/Insert
  Gene/Insert name: MAP4 (alt name: NM_008633.4)
  Species: M. musculus (mouse)
  Promoter: CMV
  Tag / fusion protein: PA-mCherry1 (C terminal on backbone)
  Cloning method: Unknown
  Sequencing primers: 5′ CMV-F; 3′ SV40pA-R
Terms and licenses: Academic/Nonprofit Terms; Industry Terms: Not Available to Industry
Depositor comments: . Excitation = 400 / 504; Emission = 515 / 517
How to cite: PA-mCherry1-MAP4-N-10 was a gift from Michael Davidson (Addgene plasmid # 57188 ; http://n2t.net/addgene:57188 ; RRID:Addgene_57188)
