[The description below was written by a language model from this plasmid's Addgene catalogue record and pLannotate feature annotations shown in this document.]
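Description:
PA-mCherry1-MAP4-N-10 is a mammalian expression plasmid built on the PA-mCherry1-N1 backbone, an N1-style fusion vector in which the gene of interest sits upstream of the fluorescent protein. It replicates in E. coli from a high-copy ColE1/pUC-type origin and also carries an f1 phage origin. One NeoR/KanR (aph(3')-II) gene provides both selections. It is driven by a bacterial bla-type promoter for kanamycin resistance and by the SV40 enhancer/early promoter for G418 selection of transfected mammalian cells, and it is terminated by the HSV TK polyadenylation signal. The short annotated hits to ble, SV40 large T antigen and the bGH poly(A) signal are fragments and probably backbone remnants, not functional parts.

The payload is mouse MAP4, a non-neuronal microtubule-associated protein that promotes microtubule assembly, expressed from the human CMV immediate-early enhancer and promoter. It is fused at its C terminus to PAmCherry1 and followed by the SV40 poly(A) signal. The feature table marks the Map4 coding region as a fragment of about 1.2 kb, and the sequenced record totals 5,901 nt against a 4,750 bp backbone, so the insert appears to be a partial MAP4 sequence, not the full-length protein. The record does not say which region is included. PAmCherry1 is a mammalian codon-optimized, monomeric DsRed derivative that stays dark until it is photoactivated. The fusion can therefore label microtubules in live cells for experiments that switch on selected molecules or regions, such as tracking or localization-based super-resolution imaging. The excitation and emission values listed (400/504 and 515/517) look atypical for a red photoactivatable protein and should be treated with caution.
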