Features (pLannotate 1.2.2; 15 found; start..end, strand, type, name):
      1..304     +  enhancer       CMV enhancer: human cytomegalovirus immediate early enhancer
    305..508     +  promoter       CMV promoter: human cytomegalovirus (CMV) immediate early promoter
    546..1757    +  CDS            Map4 (fragment): MAP4_MOUSE - Also known as Mtap4. Experimental evidence at protein level: Swiss-Prot protein existence level 1. Non-neuronal microtubule-associated protein. Promotes microtubule assembly. From Mus musculus (Mouse).
   1797..2507    +  CDS            PAmCherry1: photoactivatable monomeric derivative of DsRed fluorescent protein (Subach et al., 2009) mammalian codon-optimized
   2523..2606    +  CDS            large T antigen (fragment): large T antigen from SV40 (simian virus 40)
   2629..2750    +  polyA_signal   SV40 poly(A) signal: SV40 polyadenylation signal
   2784..3212    -  rep_origin     f1 ori (sequence partly withheld): f1 bacteriophage origin of replication; arrow indicates direction of (+) strand synthesis
   3239..3343    +  promoter       AmpR promoter: bla
   3345..3702    +  promoter       SV40 promoter: SV40 enhancer and early promoter
   3737..4531    +  CDS            NeoR/KanR: aminoglycoside phosphotransferase from Tn5; aph(3')-II (or nptII); confers resistance to neomycin, kanamycin, and G418 (Geneticin®)
   4552..4704    +  CDS            ble (fragment): BLE_KLEPN - Experimental evidence at protein level: Swiss-Prot protein existence level 1. Binding protein with a strong affinity to the bleomycin family of antibiotics. Binds to CL990; an antimitotic-antibiotic compound. From Klebsiella pneumoniae.
   4763..4810    +  polyA_signal   HSV TK poly(A) signal: herpes simplex virus thymidine kinase polyadenylation signal (Cole and Stacy, 1985)
   4901..4917    -  polyA_signal   bGH poly(A) signal (fragment): bovine growth hormone polyadenylation signal
   5139..5727    +  rep_origin     ori: high-copy-number ColE1/pMB1/pBR322/pUC origin of replication
   5842..5901    +  enhancer       CMV enhancer (fragment): human cytomegalovirus immediate early enhancer
>Addgene plasmid #57188 | PA-mCherry1-MAP4-N-10 | addgene full sequence | sequence record 226464 | Addgene NGS Result
CGTTACATAACTTACGGTAAATGGCCCGCCTGGCTGACCGCCCAACGACCCCCGCCCATTGACGTCAATA
ATGACGTATGTTCCCATAGTAACGCCAATAGGGACTTTCCATTGACGTCAATGGGTGGAGTATTTACGGT
AAACTGCCCACTTGGCAGTACATCAAGTGTATCATATGCCAAGTACGCCCCCTATTGACGTCAATGACGG
TAAATGGCCCGCCTGGCATTATGCCCAGTACATGACCTTATGGGACTTTCCTACTTGGCAGTACATCTAC
GTATTAGTCATCGCTATTACCATGGTGATGCGGTTTTGGCAGTACATCAATGGGCGTGGATAGCGGTTTG
ACTCACGGGGATTTCCAAGTCTCCACCCCATTGACGTCAATGGGAGTTTGTTTTGGCACCAAAATCAACG
GGACTTTCCAAAATGTCGTAACAACTCCGCCCCATTGACGCAAATGGGCGGTAGGCGTGTACGGTGGGAG
GTCTATATAAGCAGAGCTGGTTTAGTGAACCGTCAGATCCGCTAGCGCCACCATGGTGTCCCGGCAAGAA
GAAGCAAAGGCTGCTGTAGGTGTGACTGGAAATGACATCACTACCCCGCCAAACAAGGAGCCACCACCAA
GCCCAGAAAAGAAAGCAAAGCCTTTGGCCACCACTCAACCTGCAAAGACTTCAACATCGAAAGCCAAAAC
ACAGCCCACTTCTCTCCCTAAGCAACCAGCTCCCACCACCTCTGGTGGGTTGAATAAAAAACCCATGAGC
CTCGCCTCAGGCTCAGTGCCAGCTGCCCCACACAAACGCCCTGCTGCTGCCACTGCTACTGCCAGGCCTT
CCACCCTACCTGCCAGAGACGTGAAGCCAAAGCCAATTACAGAAGCTAAGGTTGCCGAAAAGCGGACCTC
TCCATCCAAGCCTTCATCTGCCCCAGCCCTCAAACCTGGACCTAAAACCACCCCAACCGTTTCAAAAGCC
ACATCTCCCTCAACTCTTGTTTCCACTGGACCAAGTAGTAGAAGTCCAGCTACAACTCTGCCTAAGAGGC
CAACCAGCATCAAGACTGAGGGGAAACCTGCTGATGTCAAAAGGATGACTGCTAAGTCTGCCTCAGCTGA
CTTGAGTCGCTCAAAGACCACCTCTGCCAGTTCTGTGAAGAGAAACACCACTCCCACTGGGGCAGCACCC
CCAGCAGGGATGACTTCCACTCGAGTCAAGCCCATGTCTGCACCTAGCCGCTCTTCTGGGGCTCTTTCTG
TGGACAAGAAGCCCACTTCCACTAAGCCTAGCTCCTCTGCTCCCAGGGTGAGCCGCCTGGCCACAACTGT
TTCTGCCCCTGACCTGAAGAGTGTTCGCTCCAAGGTCGGCTCTACAGAAAACATCAAACACCAGCCTGGA
GGAGGCCGGGCCAAGGTAGAGAAAAAAACAGAGGCAGCTACCACAGCTGGGAAGCCTGAACCTAATGCAG
TCACTAAAGCAGCCGGCTCCATTGCGAGTGCACAGAAACCGCCTGCTGGGAAAGTCCAGATAGTATCCAA
AAAAGTGAGCTACAGTCATATTCAATCCAAGTGTGTTTCCAAGGACAATATTAAGCATGTCCCTGGATGT
GGCAATGTTCAGATTCAGAACAAGAAAGTGGACATATCCAAGGTCTCCTCCAAGTGTGGGTCCAAAGCTA
ATATCAAGCACAAGCCTGGTGGAGGAGATGTCAAGATTGAAAGTCAGAAGTTGAACTTCAAGGAGAAGGC
CCAAGCCAAAGTGGGAGGCGGATTCGCGGATCCACCGGTCGCCACCATGGTGAGCAAGGGCGAGGAGGAT
AACATGGCCATCATTAAGGAGTTCATGCGCTTCAAGGTGCACATGGAGGGGTCCGTGAACGGCCACGTGT
TCGAGATCGAGGGCGAGGGCGAGGGCCGCCCCTACGAGGGCACCCAGACCGCCAAGCTGAAGGTGACCAA
GGGCGGCCCCCTGCCCTTCACCTGGGACATCCTGAGCCCTCAGTTCATGTACGGCTCCAATGCCTACGTG
AAGCACCCCGCCGACATCCCCGACTACTTTAAGCTGTCCTTCCCCGAGGGCTTCAAGTGGGAGCGCGTGA
TGAAATTCGAGGACGGCGGCGTGGTGACCGTGACCCAGGACTCCTCCCTGCAGGACGGCGAGTTCATCTA
CAAGGTGAAGCTGCGCGGCACCAACTTCCCCTCCGACGGCCCCGTGATGCAGAAGAAGACCATGGGCTGG
GAGGCCCTCTCCGAGCGGATGTACCCCGAGGACGGCGCCCTGAAGGGCGAGGTCAAGCCCAGAGTGAAGC
TGAAGGACGGCGGCCACTACGACGCTGAGGTCAAGACCACCTACAAGGCCAAGAAGCCCGTGCAGCTGCC
CGGCGCCTACAACGTCAACCGCAAGCTGGACATCACCAGCCACAACGAGGACTACACCATCGTGGAGCAG
TACGAGAGAGCCGAGGGCCGCCACTCCACCGGCGGCATGGACGAGCTGTACAAGTAAGCGGCCGCGACTC
TAGATCATAATCAGCCATACCACATTTGTAGAGGTTTTACTTGCTTTAAAAAACCTCCCACACCTCCCCC
TGAACCTGAAACATAAAATGAATGCAATTGTTGTTGTTAACTTGTTTATTGCAGCTTATAATGGTTACAA
ATAAAGCAATAGCATCACAAATTTCACAAATAAAGCATTTTTTTCACTGCATTCTAGTTGTGGTTTGTCC
AAACTCATCAATGTATCTTAAGGCGTAAATTGTAAGCGTTAATATTTTGTTAAAATTCGCGTTAAATTTT
TGTTAAATCAGCTCATTTTTTAACCAATAGGCCGAAATCGGCAAAATCCCTTATAAATCAAAAGAATAGA
CCGAGATAGGGT
[37 nt withheld, positions 2883-2919]
AAAGAACGTGGACTCCAACGTCAAAGG
[49 nt withheld, positions 2947-2995]
T
[91 nt withheld, positions 2997-3087]
G
[124 nt withheld, positions 3089-3212]
CAGGTGGCACTTTTCGGGGAAATGTGCGCGGAACCCCTATTTGTTTATTTTTCTAAATACATTCAAATAT
GTATCCGCTCATGAGACAATAACCCTGATAAATGCTTCAATAATATTGAAAAAGGAAGAGTCCTGAGGCG
GAAAGAACCAGCTGTGGAATGTGTGTCAGTTAGGGTGTGGAAAGTCCCCAGGCTCCCCAGCAGGCAGAAG
TATGCAAAGCATGCATCTCAATTAGTCAGCAACCAGGTGTGGAAAGTCCCCAGGCTCCCCAGCAGGCAGA
AGTATGCAAAGCATGCATCTCAATTAGTCAGCAACCATAGTCCCGCCCCTAACTCCGCCCATCCCGCCCC
TAACTCCGCCCAGTTCCGCCCATTCTCCGCCCCATGGCTGACTAATTTTTTTTATTTATGCAGAGGCCGA
GGCCGCCTCGGCCTCTGAGCTATTCCAGAAGTAGTGAGGAGGCTTTTTTGGAGGCCTAGGCTTTTGCAAA
GATCGATCAAGAGACAGGATGAGGATCGTTTCGCATGATTGAACAAGATGGATTGCACGCAGGTTCTCCG
GCCGCTTGGGTGGAGAGGCTATTCGGCTATGACTGGGCACAACAGACAATCGGCTGCTCTGATGCCGCCG
TGTTCCGGCTGTCAGCGCAGGGGCGCCCGGTTCTTTTTGTCAAGACCGACCTGTCCGGTGCCCTGAATGA
ACTGCAAGACGAGGCAGCGCGGCTATCGTGGCTGGCCACGACGGGCGTTCCTTGCGCAGCTGTGCTCGAC
GTTGTCACTGAAGCGGGAAGGGACTGGCTGCTATTGGGCGAAGTGCCGGGGCAGGATCTCCTGTCATCTC
ACCTTGCTCCTGCCGAGAAAGTATCCATCATGGCTGATGCAATGCGGCGGCTGCATACGCTTGATCCGGC
TACCTGCCCATTCGACCACCAAGCGAAACATCGCATCGAGCGAGCACGTACTCGGATGGAAGCCGGTCTT
GTCGATCAGGATGATCTGGACGAAGAGCATCAGGGGCTCGCGCCAGCCGAACTGTTCGCCAGGCTCAAGG
CGAGCATGCCCGACGGCGAGGATCTCGTCGTGACCCATGGCGATGCCTGCTTGCCGAATATCATGGTGGA
AAATGGCCGCTTTTCTGGATTCATCGACTGTGGCCGGCTGGGTGTGGCGGACCGCTATCAGGACATAGCG
TTGGCTACCCGTGATATTGCTGAAGAGCTTGGCGGCGAATGGGCTGACCGCTTCCTCGTGCTTTACGGTA
TCGCCGCTCCCGATTCGCAGCGCATCGCCTTCTATCGCCTTCTTGACGAGTTCTTCTGAGCGGGACTCTG
GGGTTCGAAATGACCGACCAAGCGACGCCCAACCTGCCATCACGAGATTTCGATTCCACCGCCGCCTTCT
ATGAAAGGTTGGGCTTCGGAATCGTTTTCCGGGACGCCGGCTGGATGATCCTCCAGCGCGGGGATCTCAT
GCTGGAGTTCTTCGCCCACCCTAGGGGGAGGCTAACTGAAACACGGAAGGAGACAATACCGGAAGGAACC
CGCGCTATGACGGCAATAAAAAGACAGAATAAAACGCACGGTGTTGGGTCGTTTGTTCATAAACGCGGGG
TTCGGTCCCAGGGCTGGCACTCTGTCGATACCCCACCGAGACCCCATTGGGGCCAATACGCCCGCGTTTC
TTCCTTTTCCCCACCCCACCCCCCAAGTTCGGGTGAAGGCCCAGGGCTCGCAGCCAACGTCGGGGCGGCA
GGCCCTGCCATAGCCTCAGGTTACTCATATATACTTTAGATTGATTTAAAACTTCATTTTTAATTTAAAA
GGATCTAGGTGAAGATCCTTTTTGATAATCTCATGACCAAAATCCCTTAACGTGAGTTTTCGTTCCACTG
AGCGTCAGACCCCGTAGAAAAGATCAAAGGATCTTCTTGAGATCCTTTTTTTCTGCGCGTAATCTGCTGC
TTGCAAACAAAAAAACCACCGCTACCAGCGGTGGTTTGTTTGCCGGATCAAGAGCTACCAACTCTTTTTC
CGAAGGTAACTGGCTTCAGCAGAGCGCAGATACCAAATACTGTTCTTCTAGTGTAGCCGTAGTTAGGCCA
CCACTTCAAGAACTCTGTAGCACCGCCTACATACCTCGCTCTGCTAATCCTGTTACCAGTGGCTGCTGCC
AGTGGCGATAAGTCGTGTCTTACCGGGTTGGACTCAAGACGATAGTTACCGGATAAGGCGCAGCGGTCGG
GCTGAACGGGGGGTTCGTGCACACAGCCCAGCTTGGAGCGAACGACCTACACCGAACTGAGATACCTACA
GCGTGAGCTATGAGAAAGCGCCACGCTTCCCGAAGGGAGAAAGGCGGACAGGTATCCGGTAAGCGGCAGG
GTCGGAACAGGAGAGCGCACGAGGGAGCTTCCAGGGGGAAACGCCTGGTATCTTTATAGTCCTGTCGGGT
TTCGCCACCTCTGACTTGAGCGTCGATTTTTGTGATGCTCGTCAGGGGGGCGGAGCCTATGGAAAAACGC
CAGCAACGCGGCCTTTTTACGGTTCCTGGCCTTTTGCTGGCCTTTTGCTCACATGTTCTTTCCTGCGTTA
TCCCCTGATTCTGTGGATAACCGTATTACCGCCATGCATTAGTTATTAATAGTAATCAATTACGGGGTCA
TTAGTTCATAGCCCATATATGGAGTTCCG
