>Addgene plasmid #57188 | PA-mCherry1-MAP4-N-10 | depositor partial sequence | sequence record 88332 | insert sequence
TCAGATCCGCTAGCGCCACCATGGTGTCCCGGCAAGAAGAAGCAAAGGCTGCTGTAGGTGTGACTGGAAA
TGACATCACTACCCCGCCAAACAAGGAGCCACCACCAAGCCCAGAAAAGAAAGCAAAGCCTTTGGCCACC
ACTCAACCTGCAAAGACTTCAACATCGAAAGCCAAAACACAGCCCACTTCTCTCCCTAAGCAACCAGCTC
CCACCACCTCTGGTGGGTTGAATAAAAAACCCATGAGCCTCGCCTCAGGCTCAGTGCCAGCTGCCCCACA
CAAACGCCCTGCTGCTGCCACTGCTACTGCCAGGCCTTCCACCCTACCTGCCAGAGACGTGAAGCCAAAG
CCAATTACAGAAGCTAAGGTTGCCGAAAAGCGGACCTCTCCATCCAAGCCTTCATCTGCCCCAGCCCTCA
AACCTGGACCTAAAACCACCCCAACCGTTTCAAAAGCCACATCTCCCTCAACTCTTGTTTCCACTGGACC
AAGTAGTAGAAGTCCAGCTACAACTCTGCCTAAGAGGCCAACCAGCATCAAGACTGAGGGGAAACCTGCT
GATGTCAAAAGGATGACTGCTAAGTCTGCCTCAGCTGACTTGAGTCGCTCAAAGACCACCTCTGCCAGTT
CTGTGAAGAGAAACACCACTCCCACTGGGGCAGCACCCCCAGCAGGGATGACTTCCACTCGAGTCAAGCC
CATGTCTGCACCTAGCCGCTCTTCTGGGGCTCTTTCTGTGGACAAGAAGCCCACTTCCACTAAGCCTAGC
TCCTCTGCTCCCAGGGTGAGCCGCCTGGCCACAACTGTTTCTGCCCCTGACCTGAAGAGTGTTCGCTCCA
AGGTCGGCTCTACAGAAAACATCAAACACCAGCCTGGAGGAGGCCGGGCCAAGGTAGAGAAAAAAACAGA
GGCAGCTACCACAGCTGGGAAGCCTGAACCTAATGCAGTCACTAAAGCAGCCGGCTCCATTGCGAGTGCA
CAGAAACCGCCTGCTGGGAAAGTCCAGATAGTATCCAAAAAAGTGAGCTACAGTCATATTCAATCCAAGT
GTGTTTCCAAGGACAATATTAAGCATGTCCCTGGATGTGGCAATGTTCAGATTCAGAACAAGAAAGTGGA
CATATCCAAGGTCTCCTCCAAGTGTGGGTCCAAAGCTAATATCAAGCACAAGCCTGGTGGAGGAGATGTC
AAGATTGAAAGTCAGAAGTTGAACTTCAAGGAGAAGGCCCAAGCCAAAGTGGGAGGCGGATTCGCGGATC
CACCGGTCGCCACCATGGTGAGCAAGGGCGAGGAGGATAACATGGCCATCATTAAGGAGTTCATGCGCTT
CAAGGTGCACATGGAGGGGTCCGTGAACGGCCACGTGTTCGAGATCGAGGGCGAGGGCGAGGGCCGCCCC
TACGAGGGCACCCAGACCGCCAAGCTGAAGGTGACCAAGGGCGGCCCCCTGCCCTTCACCTGGGACATCC
TGAGCCCTCAGTTCATGTACGGCTCCAATGCCTACGTGAAGCACCCCGCCGACATCCCCGACTACTTTAA
GCTGTCCTTCCCCGAGGGCTTCAAGTGGGAGCGCGTGATGAAATTCGAGGACGGCGGCGTGGTGACCGTG
ACCCAGGACTCCTCCCTGCAGGACGGCGAGTTCATCTACAAGGTGAAGCTGCGCGGCACCAACTTCCCCT
CCGACGGCCCCGTGATGCAGAAGAAGACCATGGGCTGGGAGGCCCTCTCCGAGCGGATGTACCCCGAGGA
CGGCGCCCTGAAGGGCGAGGTCAAGCCCAGAGTGAAGCTGAAGGACGGCGGCCACTACGACGCTGAGGTC
AAGACCACCTACAAGGCCAAGAAGCCCGTGCAGCTGCCCGGCGCCTACAACGTCAACCGCAAGCTGGACA
TCACCAGCCACAACGAGGACTACACCATCGTGGAGCAGTACGAGAGAGCCGAGGGCCGCCACTCCACCGG
CGGCATGGACGAGCTGTACAAGTAAAGCGGCCGCGACTCTAGATCATAATCAGCCATACCACATT
